>Addgene plasmid #164166 | pCAG-mCherry2-ER | depositor full sequence | sequence record 318608 | pCAG-mCherry2-ER sequence 5606 bps
GTCGACATTGATTATTGACTAGTTATTAATAGTAATCAATTACGGGGTCATTAGTTCATAGCCCATATAT
GGAGTTCCGCGTTACATAACTTACGGTAAATGGCCCGCCTGGCTGACCGCCCAACGACCCCCGCCCATTG
ACGTCAATAATGACGTATGTTCCCATAGTAACGCCAATAGGGACTTTCCATTGACGTCAATGGGTGGAGT
ATTTACGGTAAACTGCCCACTTGGCAGTACATCAAGTGTATCATATGCCAAGTACGCCCCCTATTGACGT
CAATGACGGTAAATGGCCCGCCTGGCATTATGCCCAGTACATGACCTTATGGGACTTTCCTACTTGGCAG
TACATCTACGTATTAGTCATCGCTATTACCATGGTCGAGGTGAGCCCCACGTTCTGCTTCACTCTCCCCA
TCTCCCCCCCCTCCCCACCCCCAATTTTGTATTTATTTATTTTTTAATTATTTTGTGCAGCGATGGGGGC
GGGGGGGGGGGGGGGGCGCGCGCCAGGCGGGGCGGGGCGGGGCGAGGGGCGGGGCGGGGCGAGGCGGAGA
GGTGCGGCGGCAGCCAATCAGAGCGGCGCGCTCCGAAAGTTTCCTTTTATGGCGAGGCGGCGGCGGCGGC
GGCCCTATAAAAAGCGAAGCGCGCGGCGGGCGGGAGTCGCTGCGCGCTGCCTTCGCCCCGTGCCCCGCTC
CGCGCCGCCTCGCGCCGCCCGCCCCGGCTCTGACTGACCGCGTTACTCCCACAGGTGAGCGGGCGGGACG
GCCCTTCTCCTCCGGGCTGTAATTAGCGCTTGGTTTAATGACGGCTTGTTTCTTTTCTGTGGCTGCGTGA
AAGCCTTGAGGGGCTCCGGGAGGGCCCTTTGTGCGGGGGGAGCGGCTCGGGGGGTGCGTGCGTGTGTGTG
TGCGTGGGGAGCGCCGCGTGCGGCTCCGCGCTGCCCGGCGGCTGTGAGCGCTGCGGGCGCGGCGCGGGGC
TTTGTGCGCTCCGCAGTGTGCGCGAGGGGAGCGCGGCCGGGGGCGGTGCCCCGCGGTGCGGGGGGGGCTG
CGAGGGGAACAAAGGCTGCGTGCGGGGTGTGTGCGTGGGGGGGTGAGCAGGGGGTGTGGGCGCGTCGGTC
GGGCTGCAACCCCCCCTGCACCCCCCTCCCCGAGTTGCTGAGCACGGCCCGGCTTCGGGTGCGGGGCTCC
GTACGGGGCGTGGCGCGGGGCTCGCCGTGCCGGGCGGGGGGTGGCGGCAGGTGGGGGTGCCGGGCGGGGC
GGGGCCGCCTCGGGCCGGGGAGGGCTCGGGGGAGGGGCGCGGCGGCCCCCGGAGCGCCGGCGGCTGTCGA
GGCGCGGCGAGCCGCAGCCATTGCCTTTTATGGTAATCGTGCGAGAGGGCGCAGGGACTTCCTTTGTCCC
AAATCTGTGCGGAGCCGAAATCTGGGAGGCGCCGCCGCACCCCCTCTAGCGGGCGCGGGGCGAAGCGGTG
CGGCGCCGGCAGGAAGGAAATGGGCGGGGAGGGCCTTCGTGCGTCGCCGCGCCGCCGTCCCCTTCTCCCT
CTCCAGCCTCGGGGCTGTCCGCGGGGGGACGGCTGCCTTCGGGGGGGACGGGGCAGGGCGGGGTTCGGCT
TCTGGCGTGTGACCGGCGGCTCTAGAGCCTCTGCTAACCATGTTCATGCCTTCTTCTTTTTCCTACAGCT
CCTGGGCAACGTGCTGGTTATTGTGCTGTCTCATCATTTTGGCAAAGCTAGCCTACCGGTCGCCACCATG
CTGCTATCCGTGCCGTTGCTGCTCGGCCTCCTCGGCCTGGCCGTCGCCGACCGGTCGCACACCATGGTGA
GCAAGGGCGAGGAGGATAACATGGCCATCATCAAGGAGTTCATGCGCTTCAAGGTGCACATGGAGGGCTC
CGTGAACGGCCACGAGTTCGAGATCGAGGGCGAGGGCGAGGGCCGCCCCTACGAGGGCACCCAGACCGCC
AAGCTGAAGGTGACCAAGGGTGGCCCCCTGCCCTTCGCCTGGGACATCCTGTCCCCTCAGTTCATGTACG
GCTCCAAGGCCTACGTGAAGCACCCCGCCGACATCCCCGACTACTTGAAGCTGTCCTTCCCCGAGGGCTT
CAATTGGGAGCGCGTGATGAACTTCGAGGACGGCGGCGTGGTGACCGTGACCCAGGACTCCTCCCTGCAG
GACGGCGAGTTCATCTACAAGGTGAAGCTGCGCGGCACCAACTTCCCCTCCGACGGCCCCGTAATGCAGT
GTCGTACCATGGGCTGGGAGGCCTCCACTGAGCGGATGTACCCCGAGGACGGCGCCCTGAAGGGCGAGAT
CAAGCAGAGGCTGAAGCTGAAGGACGGCGGCCACTACGACGCTGAGGTCAAGACCACCTACAAGGCCAAG
AAGCCCGTGCAGCTGCCCGGCGCCTACAACGTCGACATCAAGTTGGACATCCTTTCCCACAACGAGGACT
ACACCATCGTGGAACAGTACGAACGCGCCGAGGGCCGCCACTCCACCGGCGGCATGGACGAGCTGTACAA
GAGATCGTACAAGAAGGACGAGCTGTAATAAAACTCCTCAGGTGCAGGCTGCCTATCAGAAGGTGGTGGC
TGGTGTGGCCAATGCCCTGGCTCACAAATACCACTGAGATCTTTTTCCCTCTGCCAAAAATTATGGGGAC
ATCATGAAGCCCCTTGAGCATCTGACTTCTGGCTAATAAAGGAAATTTATTTTCATTGCAATAGTGTGTT
GGAATTTTTTGTGTCTCTCACTCGGAAGGACATATGGGAGGGCAAATCATTTAAAACATCAGAATGAGTA
TTTGGTTTAGAGTTTGGCAACATATGCCATATGCTGGCTGCCATGAACAAAGGTGGCTATAAAGAGGTCA
TCAGTATATGAAACAGCCCCCTGCTGTCCATTCCTTATTCCATAGAAAAGCCTTGACTTGAGGTTAGATT
TTTTTTATATTTTGTTTTGTGTTATTTTTTTCTTTAACATCCCTAAAATTTTCCTTACATGTTTTACTAG
CCAGATTTTTCCTCCTCTCCTGACTACTCCCAGTCATAGCTGTCCCTCTTCTCTTATGAAGATCCCTCGA
CCTGCAGCCCAAGCTTGGCGTAATCATGGTCATAGCTGTTTCCTGTGTGAAATTGTTATCCGCTCACAAT
TCCACACAACATACGAGCCGGAAGCATAAAGTGTAAAGCCTGGGGTGCCTAATGAGTGAGCTAACTCACA
TTAATTGCGTTGCGCTCACTGCCCGCTTTCCAGTCGGGAAACCTGTCGTGCCAGCGGATCCGCATCTCAA
TTAGTCAGCAACCATAGTCCCGCCCCTAACTCCGCCCATCCCGCCCCTAACTCCGCCCAGTTCCGCCCAT
TCTCCGCCCCATGGCTGACTAATTTTTTTTATTTATGCAGAGGCCGAGGCCGCCTCGGCCTCTGAGCTAT
TCCAGAAGTAGTGAGGAGGCTTTTTTGGAGGCCTAGGCTTTTGCAAAAAGCTAACTTGTTTATTGCAGCT
TATAATGGTTACAAATAAAGCAATAGCATCACAAATTTCACAAATAAAGCATTTTTTTCACTGCATTCTA
GTTGTGGTTTGTCCAAACTCATCAATGTATCTTATCATGTCTGGATCCGCTGCATTAATGAATCGGCCAA
CGCGCGGGGAGAGGCGGTTTGCGTATTGGGCGCTCTTCCGCTTCCTCGCTCACTGACTCGCTGCGCTCGG
TCGTTCGGCTGCGGCGAGCGGTATCAGCTCACTCAAAGGCGGTAATACGGTTATCCACAGAATCAGGGGA
TAACGCAGGAAAGAACATGTGAGCAAAAGGCCAGCAAAAGGCCAGGAACCGTAAAAAGGCCGCGTTGCTG
GCGTTTTTCCATAGGCTCCGCCCCCCTGACGAGCATCACAAAAATCGACGCTCAAGTCAGAGGTGGCGAA
ACCCGACAGGACTATAAAGATACCAGGCGTTTCCCCCTGGAAGCTCCCTCGTGCGCTCTCCTGTTCCGAC
CCTGCCGCTTACCGGATACCTGTCCGCCTTTCTCCCTTCGGGAAGCGTGGCGCTTTCTCAATGCTCACGC
TGTAGGTATCTCAGTTCGGTGTAGGTCGTTCGCTCCAAGCTGGGCTGTGTGCACGAACCCCCCGTTCAGC
CCGACCGCTGCGCCTTATCCGGTAACTATCGTCTTGAGTCCAACCCGGTAAGACACGACTTATCGCCACT
GGCAGCAGCCACTGGTAACAGGATTAGCAGAGCGAGGTATGTAGGCGGTGCTACAGAGTTCTTGAAGTGG
TGGCCTAACTACGGCTACACTAGAAGGACAGTATTTGGTATCTGCGCTCTGCTGAAGCCAGTTACCTTCG
GAAAAAGAGTTGGTAGCTCTTGATCCGGCAAACAAACCACCGCTGGTAGCGGTGGTTTTTTTGTTTGCAA
GCAGCAGATTACGCGCAGAAAAAAAGGATCTCAAGAAGATCCTTTGATCTTTTCTACGGGGTCTGACGCT
CAGTGGAACGAAAACTCACGTTAAGGGATTTTGGTCATGAGATTATCAAAAAGGATCTTCACCTAGATCC
TTTTAAATTAAAAATGAAGTTTTAAATCAATCTAAAGTATATATGAGTAAACTTGGTCTGACAGTTACCA
ATGCTTAATCAGTGAGGCACCTATCTCAGCGATCTGTCTATTTCGTTCATCCATAGTTGCCTGACTCCCC
GTCGTGTAGATAACTACGATACGGGAGGGCTTACCATCTGGCCCCAGTGCTGCAATGATACCGCGAGACC
CACGCTCACCGGCTCCAGATTTATCAGCAATAAACCAGCCAGCCGGAAGGGCCGAGCGCAGAAGTGGTCC
TGCAACTTTATCCGCCTCCATCCAGTCTATTAATTGTTGCCGGGAAGCTAGAGTAAGTAGTTCGCCAGTT
AATAGTTTGCGCAACGTTGTTGCCATTGCTACAGGCATCGTGGTGTCACGCTCGTCGTTTGGTATGGCTT
CATTCAGCTCCGGTTCCCAACGATCAAGGCGAGTTACATGATCCCCCATGTTGTGCAAAAAAGCGGTTAG
CTCCTTCGGTCCTCCGATCGTTGTCAGAAGTAAGTTGGCCGCAGTGTTATCACTCATGGTTATGGCAGCA
CTGCATAATTCTCTTACTGTCATGCCATCCGTAAGATGCTTTTCTGTGACTGGTGAGTACTCAACCAAGT
CATTCTGAGAATAGTGTATGCGGCGACCGAGTTGCTCTTGCCCGGCGTCAATACGGGATAATACCGCGCC
ACATAGCAGAACTTTAAAAGTGCTCATCATTGGAAAACGTTCTTCGGGGCGAAAACTCTCAAGGATCTTA
CCGCTGTTGAGATCCAGTTCGATGTAACCCACTCGTGCACCCAACTGATCTTCAGCATCTTTTACTTTCA
CCAGCGTTTCTGGGTGAGCAAAAACAGGAAGGCAAAATGCCGCAAAAAAGGGAATAAGGGCGACACGGAA
ATGTTGAATACTCATACTCTTCCTTTTTCAATATTATTGAAGCATTTATCAGGGTTATTGTCTCATGAGC
GGATACATATTTGAATGTATTTAGAAAAATAAACAAATAGGGGTTCCGCGCACATTTCCCCGAAAAGTGC
CACCTG
Features (pLannotate 1.2.2; 17 found; start..end, strand, type, name):
      4..383     +  enhancer       CMV enhancer: human cytomegalovirus immediate early enhancer
    385..662     +  promoter       chicken β-actin promoter: No description available
    663..1678    +  intron         chimeric intron: chimera between introns from chicken β-actin and rabbit β-globin
   1814..2521    +  CDS            mCherry2: mCherry2 is a basic (constitutively fluorescent) red fluorescent protein published in 2017, derived from Discosoma sp.. It has very low acid sensitivity.
   2553..2624    +  CDS            HBB (fragment): HBB_PONPY - Experimental evidence at transcript level: Swiss-Prot protein existence level 2. Involved in oxygen transport from the lung to the various peripheral tissues. From Pongo pygmaeus (Bornean orangutan).
   2695..2750    +  polyA_signal   β-globin poly(A) signal: rabbit β-globin polyadenylation signal (Gil and Proudfoot, 1987)
   3133..3149    -  protein_bind   lac operator: The lac repressor binds to the lac operator to inhibit transcription in E. coli. This inhibition can be relieved by adding lactose or isopropyl-β-D-thiogalactopyranoside (IPTG). lac repressor encoded by lacI
   3157..3187    -  promoter       lac promoter: promoter for the E. coli lac operon
   3202..3223    -  protein_bind   CAP binding site: CAP binding activates transcription in the presence of cAMP. E. coli catabolite activator protein
   3236..3275    -  CDS            lacI (fragment): lac repressor; lacI; The lac repressor binds to the lac operator to inhibit transcription in E. coli. This inhibition can be relieved by adding lactose or isopropyl-β-D-thiogalactopyranoside (IPTG).
   3282..3304    +  promoter       SV40 promoter (fragment): SV40 enhancer and early promoter
   3328..3463    +  rep_origin     SV40 ori: SV40 origin of replication
   3483..3617    +  polyA_signal   SV40 poly(A) signal: SV40 polyadenylation signal
   3619..3673    -  CDS            lacI (fragment): lac repressor; lacI; The lac repressor binds to the lac operator to inhibit transcription in E. coli. This inhibition can be relieved by adding lactose or isopropyl-β-D-thiogalactopyranoside (IPTG).
   3856..4444    -  rep_origin     ori: high-copy-number ColE1/pMB1/pBR322/pUC origin of replication
   4615..5475    -  CDS            AmpR: β-lactamase; bla; confers resistance to ampicillin, carbenicillin, and related antibiotics
   5476..5580    -  promoter       AmpR promoter: bla
