>Addgene plasmid #164166 | pCAG-mCherry2-ER | addgene full sequence | sequence record 323961 | Addgene NGS Result
CCACCTGGGTCGACATTGATTATTGACTAGTTATTAATAGTAATCAATTACGGGGTCATTAGTTCATAGC
CCATATATGGAGTTCCGCGTTACATAACTTACGGTAAATGGCCCGCCTGGCTGACCGCCCAACGACCCCC
GCCCATTGACGTCAATAATGACGTATGTTCCCATAGTAACGCCAATAGGGACTTTCCATTGACGTCAATG
GGTGGAGTATTTACGGTAAACTGCCCACTTGGCAGTACATCAAGTGTATCATATGCCAAGTACGCCCCCT
ATTGACGTCAATGACGGTAAATGGCCCGCCTGGCATTATGCCCAGTACATGACCTTATGGGACTTTCCTA
CTTGGCAGTACATCTACGTATTAGTCATCGCTATTACCATGGTCGAGGTGAGCCCCACGTTCTGCTTCAC
TCTCCCCATCTCCCCCCCCTCCCCACCCCCAATTTTGTATTTATTTATTTTTTAATTATTTTGTGCAGCG
ATGGGGGCGNNGGGGGGGGGGGCGCGCGCCAGGCGGGGCGGGGCGGGGCGAGGGGCGGGGCGGGGCGAGG
CGGAGAGGTGCGGCGGCAGCCAATCAGAGCGGCGCGCTCCGAAAGTTTCCTTTTATGGCGAGGCGGCGGC
GGCGGCGGCCCTATAAAAAGCGAAGCGCGCGGCGGGCGGGAGTCGCTGCGCGCTGCCTTCGCCCCGTGCC
CCGCTCCGCCGCCGCCTCGCGCCGCCCGCCCCGGCTCTGACTGACCGCGTTACTCCCACAGGTGAGCGGG
CGGGACGGCCCTTCTCCTCCGGGCTGTAATTAGCGCTTGGTTTAATGACGGCTTGTTTCTTTTCTGTGGC
TGCGTGAAAGCCTTGAGGGGCTCCGGGAGGGCCCTTTGTGCGGGGGGAGCGGCTCGGGGGGTGCGTGCGT
GTGTGTGTGCGTGGGGAGCGCCGCGTGCGGCTCCGCGCTGCCCGGCGGCTGTGAGCGCTGCGGGCGCGGC
GCGGGGCTTTGTGCGCTCCGCAGTGTGCGCGAGGGGAGCGCGGCCGGGGGCGGTGCCCCGCGGTGCGGGG
GGGGCTGCGAGGGGAACAAAGGCTGCGTGCGGGGTGTGTGCGTGGGGGGGTGAGCAGGGGGTGTGGGCGC
GTCGGTCGGGCTGCAACCCCCCCTGCACCCCCCTCCCCGAGTTGCTGAGCACGGCCCGGCTTCGGGTGCG
GGGCTCCGTACGGGGCGTGGCGCGGGGCTCGCCGTGCCGGGCGGGGGGTGGCGGCAGGTGGGGGTGCCGG
GCGGGGCGGGGCCGCCTCGGGCCGGGGAGGGCTCGGGGGAGGGGCGCGGCGGCCCCCGGAGCGCCGGCGG
CTGTCGAGGCGCGGCGAGCCGCAGCCATTGCCTTTTATGGTAATCGTGCGAGAGGGCGCAGGGACTTCCT
TTGTCCCAAATCTGTGCGGAGCCGAAATCTGGGAGGCGCCGCCGCACCCCCTCTAGCGGGCGCGGGGCGA
AGCGGTGCGGCGCCGGCAGGAAGGAAATGGGCGGGGAGGGCCTTCGTGCGTCGCCGCGCCGCCGTCCCCT
TCTCCCTCTCCAGCCTCGGGGCTGTCCGCGGGGGGACGGCTGCCTTCGGGGGGGACGGGGCAGGGCGGGG
TTCGGCTTCTGGCGTGTGACCGGCGGCTCTAGAGCCTCTGCTAACCATGTTCATGCCTTCTTCTTTTTCC
TACAGCTCCTGGGCAACGTGCTGGTTATTGTGCTGTCTCATCATTTTGGCAAAGCTAGCCTACCGGTCGC
CACCATGCTGCTATCCGTGCCGTTGCTGCTCGGCCTCCTCGGCCTGGCCGTCGCCGACCGGTCGCACACC
ATGGTGAGCAAGGGCGAGGAGGATAACATGGCCATCATCAAGGAGTTCATGCGCTTCAAGGTGCACATGG
AGGGCTCCGTGAACGGCCACGAGTTCGAGATCGAGGGCGAGGGCGAGGGCCGCCCCTACGAGGGCACCCA
GACCGCCAAGCTGAAGGTGACCAAGGGTGGCCCCCTGCCCTTCGCCTGGGACATCCTGTCCCCTCAGTTC
ATGTACGGCTCCAAGGCCTACGTGAAGCACCCCGCCGACATCCCCGACTACTTGAAGCTGTCCTTCCCCG
AGGGCTTCAATTGGGAGCGCGTGATGAACTTCGAGGACGGCGGCGTGGTGACCGTGACCCAGGACTCCTC
CCTGCAGGACGGCGAGTTCATCTACAAGGTGAAGCTGCGCGGCACCAACTTCCCCTCCGACGGCCCCGTA
ATGCAGTGTCGTACCATGGGCTGGGAGGCCTCCACTGAGCGGATGTACCCCGAGGACGGCGCCCTGAAGG
GCGAGATCAAGCAGAGGCTGAAGCTGAAGGACGGCGGCCACTACGACGCTGAGGTCAAGACCACCTACAA
GGCCAAGAAGCCCGTGCAGCTGCCCGGCGCCTACAACGTCGACATCAAGTTGGACATCCTTTCCCACAAC
GAGGACTACACCATCGTGGAACAGTACGAACGCGCCGAGGGCCGCCACTCCACCGGCGGCATGGACGAGC
TGTACAAGAGATCGTACAAGAAGGACGAGCTGTAATAAAACTCCTCAGGTGCAGGCTGCCTATCAGAAGG
TGGTGGCTGGTGTGGCCAATGCCCTGGCTCACAAATACCACTGAGATCTTTTTCCCTCTGCCAAAAATTA
TGGGGACATCATGAAGCCCCTTGAGCATCTGACTTCTGGCTAATAAAGGAAATTTATTTTCATTGCAATA
GTGTGTTGGAATTTTTTGTGTCTCTCACTCGGAAGGACATATGGGAGGGCAAATCATTTAAAACATCAGA
ATGAGTATTTGGTTTAGAGTTTGGCAACATATGCCCATATGCTGGCTGCCATGAACAAAGGTTGGCTATA
AAGAGGTCATCAGTATATGAAACAGCCCCCTGCTGTCCATTCCTTATTCCATAGAAAAGCCTTGACTTGA
GGTTAGATTTTTTTTATATTTTGTTTTGTGTTATTTTTTTCTTTAACATCCCTAAAATTTTCCTTACATG
TTTTACTAGCCAGATTTTTCCTCCTCTCCTGACTACTCCCAGTCATAGCTGTCCCTCTTCTCTTATGGAG
ATCCCTCGACCTGCAGCCCAAGCTTGGCGTAATCATGGTCATAGCTGTTTCCTGTGTGAAATTGTTATCC
GCTCACAATTCCACACAACATACGAGCCGGAAGCATAAAGTGTAAAGCCTGGGGTGCCTAATGAGTGAGC
TAACTCACATTAATTGCGTTGCGCTCACTGCCCGCTTTCCAGTCGGGAAACCTGTCGTGCCAGCGGATCC
GCATCTCAATTAGTCAGCAACCATAGTCCCGCCCCTAACTCCGCCCATCCCGCCCCTAACTCCGCCCAGT
TCCGCCCATTCTCCGCCCCATGGCTGACTAATTTTTTTTATTTATGCAGAGGCCGAGGCCGCCTCGGCCT
CTGAGCTATTCCAGAAGTAGTGAGGAGGCTTTTTTGGAGGCCTAGGCTTTTGCAAAAAGCTAACTTGTTT
ATTGCAGCTTATAATGGTTACAAATAAAGCAATAGCATCACAAATTTCACAAATAAAGCATTTTTTTCAC
TGCATTCTAGTTGTGGTTTGTCCAAACTCATCAATGTATCTTATCATGTCTGGATCCGCTGCATTAATGA
ATCGGCCAACGCGCGGGGAGAGGCGGTTTGCGTATTGGGCGCTCTTCCGCTTCCTCGCTCACTGACTCGC
TGCGCTCGGTCGTTCGGCTGCGGCGAGCGGTATCAGCTCACTCAAAGGCGGTAATACGGTTATCCACAGA
ATCAGGGGATAACGCAGGAAAGAACATGTGAGCAAAAGGCCAGCAAAAGGCCAGGAACCGTAAAAAGGCC
GCGTTGCTGGCGTTTTTCCATAGGCTCCGCCCCCCTGACGAGCATCACAAAAATCGACGCTCAAGTCAGA
GGTGGCGAAACCCGACAGGACTATAAAGATACCAGGCGTTTCCCCCTGGAAGCTCCCTCGTGCGCTCTCC
TGTTCCGACCCTGCCGCTTACCGGATACCTGTCCGCCTTTCTCCCTTCGGGAAGCGTGGCGCTTTCTCAT
AGCTCACGCTGTAGGTATCTCAGTTCGGTGTAGGTCGTTCGCTCCAAGCTGGGCTGTGTGCACGAACCCC
CCGTTCAGCCCGACCGCTGCGCCTTATCCGGTAACTATCGTCTTGAGTCCAACCCGGTAAGACACGACTT
ATCGCCACTGGCAGCAGCCACTGGTAACAGGATTAGCAGAGCGAGGTATGTAGGCGGTGCTACAGAGTTC
TTGAAGTGGTGGCCTAACTACGGCTACACTAGAAGAACAGTATTTGGTATCTGCGCTCTGCTGAAGCCAG
TTACCTTCGGAAAAAGAGTTGGTAGCTCTTGATCCGGCAAACAAACCACCGCTGGTAGCGGTGGTTTTTT
TGTTTGCAAGCAGCAGATTACGCGCAGAAAAAAAGGATCTCAAGAAGATCCTTTGATCTTTTCTACGGGG
TCTGACGCTCAGTGGAACGAAAACTCACGTTAAGGGATTTTGGTCATGAGATTATCAAAAAGGATCTTCA
CCTAGATCCTTTTAAATTAAAAATGAAGTTTTAAATCAATCTAAAGTATATATGAGTAAACTTGGTCTGA
CAGTTACCAATGCTTAATCAGTGAGGCACCTATCTCAGCGATCTGTCTATTTCGTTCATCCATAGTTGCC
TGACTCCCCGTCGTGTAGATAACTACGATACGGGAGGGCTTACCATCTGGCCCCAGTGCTGCAATGATAC
CGCGAGACCCACGCTCACCGGCTCCAGATTTATCAGCAATAAACCAGCCAGCCGGAAGGGCCGAGCGCAG
AAGTGGTCCTGCAACTTTATCCGCCTCCATCCAGTCTATTAATTGTTGCCGGGAAGCTAGAGTAAGTAGT
TCGCCAGTTAATAGTTTGCGCAACGTTGTTGCCATTGCTACAGGCATCGTGGTGTCACGCTCGTCGTTTG
GTATGGCTTCATTCAGCTCCGGTTCCCAACGATCAAGGCGAGTTACATGATCCCCCATGTTGTGCAAAAA
AGCGGTTAGCTCCTTCGGTCCTCCGATCGTTGTCAGAAGTAAGTTGGCCGCAGTGTTATCACTCATGGTT
ATGGCAGCACTGCATAATTCTCTTACTGTCATGCCATCCGTAAGATGCTTTTCTGTGACTGGTGAGTACT
CAACCAAGTCATTCTGAGAATAGTGTATGCGGCGACCGAGTTGCTCTTGCCCGGCGTCAATACGGGATAA
TACCGCGCCACATAGCAGAACTTTAAAAGTGCTCATCATTGGAAAACGTTCTTCGGGGCGAAAACTCTCA
AGGATCTTACCGCTGTTGAGATCCAGTTCGATGTAACCCACTCGTGCACCCAACTGATCTTCAGCATCTT
TTACTTTCACCAGCGTTTCTGGGTGAGCAAAAACAGGAAGGCAAAATGCCGCAAAAAAGGGAATAAGGGC
GACACGGAAATGTTGAATACTCATACTCTTCCTTTTTCAATATTATTGAAGCATTTATCAGGGTTATTGT
CTCATGAGCGGATACATATTTGAATGTATTTAGAAAAATAAACAAATAGGGGTTCCGCGCACATTTCCCC
GAAAAGTG
Features (pLannotate 1.2.2; 17 found; start..end, strand, type, name):
     12..391     +  enhancer       CMV enhancer: human cytomegalovirus immediate early enhancer
    393..668     +  promoter       chicken β-actin promoter: No description available
    669..1685    +  intron         chimeric intron: chimera between introns from chicken β-actin and rabbit β-globin
   1821..2528    +  CDS            mCherry2: mCherry2 is a basic (constitutively fluorescent) red fluorescent protein published in 2017, derived from Discosoma sp.. It has very low acid sensitivity.
   2560..2631    +  CDS            HBB (fragment): HBB_PONPY - Experimental evidence at transcript level: Swiss-Prot protein existence level 2. Involved in oxygen transport from the lung to the various peripheral tissues. From Pongo pygmaeus (Bornean orangutan).
   2702..2757    +  polyA_signal   β-globin poly(A) signal: rabbit β-globin polyadenylation signal (Gil and Proudfoot, 1987)
   3142..3158    -  protein_bind   lac operator: The lac repressor binds to the lac operator to inhibit transcription in E. coli. This inhibition can be relieved by adding lactose or isopropyl-β-D-thiogalactopyranoside (IPTG). lac repressor encoded by lacI
   3166..3196    -  promoter       lac promoter: promoter for the E. coli lac operon
   3211..3232    -  protein_bind   CAP binding site: CAP binding activates transcription in the presence of cAMP. E. coli catabolite activator protein
   3245..3284    -  CDS            lacI (fragment): lac repressor; lacI; The lac repressor binds to the lac operator to inhibit transcription in E. coli. This inhibition can be relieved by adding lactose or isopropyl-β-D-thiogalactopyranoside (IPTG).
   3291..3313    +  promoter       SV40 promoter (fragment): SV40 enhancer and early promoter
   3337..3472    +  rep_origin     SV40 ori: SV40 origin of replication
   3492..3626    +  polyA_signal   SV40 poly(A) signal: SV40 polyadenylation signal
   3628..3682    -  CDS            lacI (fragment): lac repressor; lacI; The lac repressor binds to the lac operator to inhibit transcription in E. coli. This inhibition can be relieved by adding lactose or isopropyl-β-D-thiogalactopyranoside (IPTG).
   3865..4453    -  rep_origin     ori: high-copy-number ColE1/pMB1/pBR322/pUC origin of replication
   4624..5484    -  CDS            AmpR: β-lactamase; bla; confers resistance to ampicillin, carbenicillin, and related antibiotics
   5485..5589    -  promoter       AmpR promoter: bla
