[The description below was written by a language model from this plasmid's Addgene catalogue record and pLannotate feature annotations shown in this document.]
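Description:
pCAG-mCherry2-ER is a mammalian expression plasmid of about 5.6 kb built on the pCAGGS backbone. It is propagated in E. coli from a high-copy ColE1/pUC-type origin and selected with ampicillin through the β-lactamase gene and its own promoter. The backbone also carries an SV40 origin of replication, which permits episomal amplification in cells that supply SV40 large T antigen. An SV40 poly(A) signal and short lac promoter/operator and lacI remnants are present as well; these are leftovers of vector construction and have no evident role in expression. No mammalian selection marker is annotated, so the plasmid appears suited mainly to transient transfection.

The payload is a synthetic 798 bp insert, introduced by Gibson cloning, encoding the red fluorescent protein mCherry2. According to the catalogue entry, mCherry2 is fused to the ER-targeting sequence of calreticulin and to the ER retrieval motif KDEL. The targeting sequence directs the protein into the endoplasmic reticulum, and KDEL returns escaped protein from the Golgi, so fluorescence marks the ER lumen. The feature tables annotate only the mCherry2 coding region itself, not these short flanking signals. Expression is driven by the strong, broadly active CAG promoter, annotated as the CMV immediate early enhancer, the chicken β-actin promoter and a chimeric β-actin/β-globin intron. The transcript ends at a rabbit β-globin poly(A) signal; the annotated HBB fragment just upstream of it is probably part of that β-globin 3′ region.

The depositor and sequencing-derived records show the same feature layout and differ by only two nucleotides in length. The associated publication concerns two-color in-resin correlative light and electron microscopy of Epon-embedded cells using osmium-resistant fluorescent proteins, which suggests use as a red ER marker in such experiments.
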