Addgene plasmid #164166: pCAG-mCherry2-ER
Purpose: Expresses mCherry2 fused with an ER-targeting sequence of calreticulin and the ER retrieval sequence, KDEL, under the control of CAG promoter
Depositing lab: Isei Tanida. Depositing organization: Juntendo University. Publication: Two-color in-resin CLEM of Epon-embedded cells using osmium resistant green and red fluorescent proteins. Tanida I, Furuta Y, Yamaguchi J, Kakuta S, Oliva Trejo JA, Uchiyama Y. Sci Rep. 2020 Dec 14;10(1):21871. doi: 10.1038/s41598-020-78879-x. PubMed 33318540.
Backbone
  Vector backbone: pCAGGS
  Backbone size w/o insert (bp): 4780
  Total vector size (bp): 5606
  Vector type: Mammalian Expression
Growth in bacteria
  Bacterial resistance: Ampicillin, 100 μg/mL
  Growth temperature: 37°C
  Growth strain: DH5alpha
  Copy number: High Copy
Gene/Insert
  Gene/Insert name: mCherry2
  Species: Synthetic
  Insert size (bp): 798
  Promoter: CAG
  Cloning method: Gibson Cloning
  Sequencing primers: 5′ GTGCTGTCTCATCATTTTGGCAAA; 3′ GATAGGCAGCCTGCACCTGAGGAGT
Terms and licenses: Academic/Nonprofit Terms; Industry Terms: Not Available to Industry
How to cite: pCAG-mCherry2-ER was a gift from Isei Tanida (Addgene plasmid # 164166 ; http://n2t.net/addgene:164166 ; RRID:Addgene_164166)
